>Addgene plasmid #170812 | pW214-lenti-sasgRNA-Esp3I-2kb-filler-pEF1s-NLS-mScarlet-I-P2A-BlastR | addgene full sequence | sequence record 340545 | Addgene NGS Result
ATTTATAAGGGATTTTGCCGATTTCGGCCTATTGGTTAAAAAATGAGCTGATTTAACAAAAATTTAACGC
GAATTAATTCTGTGGAATGTGTGTCAGTTAGGGTGTGGAAAGTCCCCAGGCTCCCCAGCAGGCAGAAGTA
TGCAAAGCATGCATCTCAATTAGTCAGCAACCAGGTGTGGAAAGTCCCCAGGCTCCCCAGCAGGCAGAAG
TATGCAAAGCATGCATCTCAATTAGTCAGCAACCATAGTCCCGCCCCTAACTCCGCCCATCCCGCCCCTA
ACTCCGCCCAGTTCCGCCCATTCTCCGCCCCATGGCTGACTAATTTTTTTTATTTATGCAGAGGCCGAGG
CCGCCTCTGCCTCTGAGCTATTCCAGAAGTAGTGAGGAGGCTTTTTTGGAGGCCTAGGCTTTTGCAAAAA
GCTCCCGGGAGCTTGTATATCCATTTTCGGATCTGATCAGCACGTGTTGACAATTAATCATCGGCATAGT
ATATCGGCATAGTATAATACGACAAGGTGAGGAACTAAACCATGGCCAAGTTGACCAGTGCCGTTCCGGT
GCTCACCGCGCGCGACGTCGCCGGAGCGGTCGAGTTCTGGACCGACCGGCTCGGGTTCTCCCGGGACTTC
GTGGAGGACGACTTCGCCGGTGTGGTCCGGGACGACGTGACCCTGTTCATCAGCGCGGTCCAGGACCAGG
TGGTGCCGGACAACACCCTGGCCTGGGTGTGGGTGCGCGGCCTGGACGAGCTGTACGCCGAGTGGTCGGA
GGTCGTGTCCACGAACTTCCGGGACGCCTCCGGGCCGGCCATGACCGAGATCGGCGAGCAGCCGTGGGGG
CGGGAGTTCGCCCTGCGCGACCCGGCCGGCAACTGCGTGCACTTCGTGGCCGAGGAGCAGGACTGACACG
TGCTACGAGATTTCGATTCCACCGCCGCCTTCTATGAAAGGTTGGGCTTCGGAATCGTTTTCCGGGACGC
CGGCTGGATGATCCTCCAGCGCGGGGATCTCATGCTGGAGTTCTTCGCCCACCCCAACTTGTTTATTGCA
GCTTATAATGGTTACAAATAAAGCAATAGCATCACAAATTTCACAAATAAAGCATTTTTTTCACTGCATT
CTAGTTGTGGTTTGTCCAAACTCATCAATGTATCTTATCATGTCTGTATACCGTCGACCTCTAGCTAGAG
CTTGGCGTAATCATGGTCATAGCTGTTTCCTGTGTGAAATTGTTATCCGCTCACAATTCCACACAACATA
CGAGCCGGAAGCATAAAGTGTAAAGCCTGGGGTGCCTAATGAGTGAGCTAACTCACATTAATTGCGTTGC
GCTCACTGCCCGCTTTCCAGTCGGGAAACCTGTCGTGCCAGCTGCATTAATGAATCGGCCAACGCGCGGG
GAGAGGCGGTTTGCGTATTGGGCGCTCTTCCGCTTCCTCGCTCACTGACTCGCTGCGCTCGGTCGTTCGG
CTGCGGCGAGCGGTATCAGCTCACTCAAAGGCGGTAATACGGTTATCCACAGAATCAGGGGATAACGCAG
GAAAGAACATGTGAGCAAAAGGCCAGCAAAAGGCCAGGAACCGTAAAAAGGCCGCGTTGCTGGCGTTTTT
CCATAGGCTCCGCCCCCCTGACGAGCATCACAAAAATCGACGCTCAAGTCAGAGGTGGCGAAACCCGACA
GGACTATAAAGATACCAGGCGTTTCCCCCTGGAAGCTCCCTCGTGCGCTCTCCTGTTCCGACCCTGCCGC
TTACCGGATACCTGTCCGCCTTTCTCCCTTCGGGAAGCGTGGCGCTTTCTCATAGCTCACGCTGTAGGTA
TCTCAGTTCGGTGTAGGTCGTTCGCTCCAAGCTGGGCTGTGTGCACGAACCCCCCGTTCAGCCCGACCGC
TGCGCCTTATCCGGTAACTATCGTCTTGAGTCCAACCCGGTAAGACACGACTTATCGCCACTGGCAGCAG
CCACTGGTAACAGGATTAGCAGAGCGAGGTATGTAGGCGGTGCTACAGAGTTCTTGAAGTGGTGGCCTAA
CTACGGCTACACTAGAAGAACAGTATTTGGTATCTGCGCTCTGCTGAAGCCAGTTACCTTCGGAAAAAGA
GTTGGTAGCTCTTGATCCGGCAAACAAACCACCGCTGGTAGCGGTGGTTTTTTTGTTTGCAAGCAGCAGA
TTACGCGCAGAAAAAAAGGATCTCAAGAAGATCCTTTGATCTTTTCTACGGGGTCTGACGCTCAGTGGAA
CGAAAACTCACGTTAAGGGATTTTGGTCATGAGATTATCAAAAAGGATCTTCACCTAGATCCTTTTAAAT
TAAAAATGAAGTTTTAAATCAATCTAAAGTATATATGAGTAAACTTGGTCTGACAGTTACCAATGCTTAA
TCAGTGAGGCACCTATCTCAGCGATCTGTCTATTTCGTTCATCCATAGTTGCCTGACTCCCCGTCGTGTA
GATAACTACGATACGGGAGGGCTTACCATCTGGCCCCAGTGCTGCAATGATACCGCGAGACCCACGCTCA
CCGGCTCCAGATTTATCAGCAATAAACCAGCCAGCCGGAAGGGCCGAGCGCAGAAGTGGTCCTGCAACTT
TATCCGCCTCCATCCAGTCTATTAATTGTTGCCGGGAAGCTAGAGTAAGTAGTTCGCCAGTTAATAGTTT
GCGCAACGTTGTTGCCATTGCTACAGGCATCGTGGTGTCACGCTCGTCGTTTGGTATGGCTTCATTCAGC
TCCGGTTCCCAACGATCAAGGCGAGTTACATGATCCCCCATGTTGTGCAAAAAAGCGGTTAGCTCCTTCG
GTCCTCCGATCGTTGTCAGAAGTAAGTTGGCCGCAGTGTTATCACTCATGGTTATGGCAGCACTGCATAA
TTCTCTTACTGTCATGCCATCCGTAAGATGCTTTTCTGTGACTGGTGAGTACTCAACCAAGTCATTCTGA
GAATAGTGTATGCGGCGACCGAGTTGCTCTTGCCCGGCGTCAATACGGGATAATACCGCGCCACATAGCA
GAACTTTAAAAGTGCTCATCATTGGAAAACGTTCTTCGGGGCGAAAACTCTCAAGGATCTTACCGCTGTT
GAGATCCAGTTCGATGTAACCCACTCGTGCACCCAACTGATCTTCAGCATCTTTTACTTTCACCAGCGTT
TCTGGGTGAGCAAAAACAGGAAGGCAAAATGCCGCAAAAAAGGGAATAAGGGCGACACGGAAATGTTGAA
TACTCATACTCTTCCTTTTTCAATATTATTGAAGCATTTATCAGGGTTATTGTCTCATGAGCGGATACAT
ATTTGAATGTATTTAGAAAAATAAACAAATAGGGGTTCCGCGCACATTTCCCCGAAAAGTGCCACCTGAC
GTCGACGGATCGGGAGATCTCCCGATCCCCTATGGTGCACTCTCAGTACAATCTGCTCTGATGCCGCATA
GTTAAGCCAGTATCTGCTCCCTGCTTGTGTGTTGGAGGTCGCTGAGTAGTGCGCGAGCAAAATTTAAGCT
ACAACAAGGCAAGGCTTGACCGACAATTGCATGAAGAATCTGCTTAGGGTTAGGCGTTTTGCGCTGCTTC
GCGATGTACGGGCCAGATATACGCGTTGACATTGATTATTGACTAGTTATTAATAGTAATCAATTACGGG
GTCATTAGTTCATAGCCCATATATGGAGTTCCGCGTTACATAACTTACGGTAAATGGCCCGCCTGGCTGA
CCGCCCAACGACCCCCGCCCATTGACGTCAATAATGACGTATGTTCCCATAGTAACGCCAATAGGGACTT
TCCATTGACGTCAATGGGTGGAGTATTTACGGTAAACTGCCCACTTGGCAGTACATCAAGTGTATCATAT
GCCAAGTACGCCCCCTATTGACGTCAATGACGGTAAATGGCCCGCCTGGCATTATGCCCAGTACATGACC
TTATGGGACTTTCCTACTTGGCAGTACATCTACGTATTAGTCATCGCTATTACCATGGTGATGCGGTTTT
GGCAGTACATCAATGGGCGTGGATAGCGGTTTGACTCACGGGGATTTCCAAGTCTCCACCCCATTGACGT
CAATGGGAGTTTGTTTTGGCACCAAAATCAACGGGACTTTCCAAAATGTCGTAACAACTCCGCCCCATTG
ACGCAAATGGGCGGTAGGCGTGTACGGTGGGAGGTCTATATAAGCAGCGCGTTTTGCCTGTACTGGGTCT
CTCTGGTTAGACCAGATCTGAGCCTGGGAGCTCTCTGGCTAACTAGGGAACCCACTGCTTAAGCCTCAAT
AAAGCTTGCCTTGAGTGCTTCAAGTAGTGTGTGCCCGTCTGTTGTGTGACTCTGGTAACTAGAGATCCCT
CAGACCCTTTTAGTCAGTGTGGAAAATCTCTAGCAGTGGCGCCCGAACAGGGACTTGAAAGCGAAAGGGA
AACCAGAGGAGCTCTCTCGACGCAGGACTCGGCTTGCTGAAGCGCGCACGGCAAGAGGCGAGGGGCGGCG
ACTGGTGAGTACGCCAAAAATTTTGACTAGCGGAGGCTAGAAGGAGAGAGATGGGTGCGAGAGCGTCAGT
ATTAAGCGGGGGAGAATTAGATCGCGATGGGAAAAAATTCGGTTAAGGCCAGGGGGAAAGAAAAAATATA
AATTAAAACATATAGTATGGGCAAGCAGGGAGCTAGAACGATTCGCAGTTAATCCTGGCCTGTTAGAAAC
ATCAGAAGGCTGTAGACAAATACTGGGACAGCTACAACCATCCCTTCAGACAGGATCAGAAGAACTTAGA
TCATTATATAATACAGTAGCAACCCTCTATTGTGTGCATCAAAGGATAGAGATAAAAGACACCAAGGAAG
CTTTAGACAAGATAGAGGAAGAGCAAAACAAAAGTAAGACCACCGCACAGCAAGCGGCCGCTGATCTTCA
GACCTGGAGGAGGAGATATGAGGGACAATTGGAGAAGTGAATTATATAAATATAAAGTAGTAAAAATTGA
ACCATTAGGAGTAGCACCCACCAAGGCAAAGAGAAGAGTGGTGCAGAGAGAAAAAAGAGCAGTGGGAATA
GGAGCTTTGTTCCTTGGGTTCTTGGGAGCAGCAGGAAGCACTATGGGCGCAGCGTCAATGACGCTGACGG
TACAGGCCAGACAATTATTGTCTGGTATAGTGCAGCAGCAGAACAATTTGCTGAGGGCTATTGAGGCGCA
ACAGCATCTGTTGCAACTCACAGTCTGGGGCATCAAGCAGCTCCAGGCAAGAATCCTGGCTGTGGAAAGA
TACCTAAAGGATCAACAGCTCCTGGGGATTTGGGGTTGCTCTGGAAAACTCATTTGCACCACTGCTGTGC
CTTGGAATGCTAGTTGGAGTAATAAATCTCTGGAACAGATTTGGAATCACACGACCTGGATGGAGTGGGA
CAGAGAAATTAACAATTACACAAGCTTAATACACTCCTTAATTGAAGAATCGCAAAACCAGCAAGAAAAG
AATGAACAAGAATTATTGGAATTAGATAAATGGGCAAGTTTGTGGAATTGGTTTAACATAACAAATTGGC
TGTGGTATATAAAATTATTCATAATGATAGTAGGAGGCTTGGTAGGTTTAAGAATAGTTTTTGCTGTACT
TTCTATAGTGAATAGAGTTAGGCAGGGATATTCACCATTATCGTTTCAGACCCACCTCCCAACCCCGAGG
GGACCCGACAGGCCCGAAGGAATAGAAGAAGAAGGTGGAGAGAGAGACAGAGACAGATCCATTCGATTAG
TGAACGGATCGGCACTGCGTGCGCCAATTCTGCAGACAAATGGCAGTATTCATCCACAATTTTAAAAGAA
AAGGGGGGATTGGGGGGTACAGTGCAGGGGAAAGAATAGTAGACATAATAGCAACAGACATACAAACTAA
AGAATTACAAAAACAAATTACAAAAATTCAAAATTTTCGGGTTTATTACAGGGACAGCAGAGATCCAGTT
TGGTTAATTAAGGTACCGAGGGCCTATTTCCCATGATTCCTTCATATTTGCATATACGATACAAGGCTGT
TAGAGAGATAATTAGAATTAATTTGACTGTAAACACAAAGATATTAGTACAAAATACGTGACGTAGAAAG
TAATAATTTCTTGGGTAGTTTGCAGTTTTAAAATTATGTTTTAAAATGGACTATCATATGCTTACCGTAA
CTTGAAAGTATTTCGATTTCTTGGCTTTATATATCTTGTGGAAAGGACGAAACACCGGAGACGGTTGTAA
ATGAGCACACAAAATACACATGCTAAAATATTATATTCTATGACCTTTATAAAATCAACCAAAATCTTCT
TTTTAATAACTTTAGTATCAATAATTAGAATTTTTATGTTCCTTTTTGCAAACTTTTAATAAAAATGAGC
AAAATAAAAAAACGCTAGTTTTAGTAACTCGCGTTGTTTTCTTCACCTTTAATAATAGCTACTCCACCAC
TTGTTCCTAAGCGGTCAGCTCCTGCTTCAATCATTTTTTGAGCATCTTCAAATGTTCTAACTCCACCAGC
TGCTTTAACTAAAGCATTGTCTTTAACAACTGACTTCATTAGTTTAACATCTTCAAATGTTGCACCTGAT
TTTGAAAATCCTGTTGATGTTTTAACAAATTCTAATCCAGCTTCAACAGCTATTTCACAAGCTTTCATGA
TTTCTTCTTTTGTTAATAAACAATTTTCCATAATACATTTAACAACATGTGATCCAGCTGCTTTTTTTAC
AGCTTTCATGTCTTCTAAAACTAATTCATAATTTTTGTCTTTTAATGCACCAATATTTAATACCATATCA
ATTTCTGTTGCACCATCTTTAATTGCTTCAGAAACTTCGAATGCTTTTGTAGCTGTTGTGCATGCACCTA
GAGGAAAACCTACAACATTTGTTATTCCTACATTTGTGCCTTTTAATAATTCTTTACAATAGCTTGTTCA
ATATGAATTAACACAAACTGTTGCAAAATCAAATTCAATTGCTTCATCACATAATTGTTTAATTTCAGCT
TTCGTAGCATCTTGTTTTAATAATGTGTGATCTATATATTTGTTTAGTTTCATTTTTTCTCCTATATATT
CATTTTTAATTTTAATTCTTTAATAATTTCGTCTACTTTAACTTTAGCGTTTTGAACAGATTCACCAACA
CCTATAAAATAAATTTTTAGTTTAGGTTCAGTTCCACTTGGGCGAACAGCAAATCATGACTTATCTTCTA
AATAAAATTTTAGTAAGTCTTGTCCTGGCATATTATACATTCCATCGATGTAGTCTTCAACATTAACAAC
TTTAAGTCCAGCAATTTGAGTTAAGGGTGTTGCTCTCAATGATTTCATTAATGGTTCAATTTTTAATTTC
TTTTCTTCTGGTTTAAAATTCAAGTTTAAAGTGAAAGTGTAATATGCACCCATTTCTTTAAATAAATCTT
CTAAATAGTCTACTAATGTTTTATTTTGTTTTTTATAAAATCAAGCAGCCTCTGCTATTAATATAGAAGC
TTGTATTCCATCTTTATCTCTAGCTGAGTCATCAATTACATATCCATAACTTTCTTCATAAGCAAAAACA
AAATTTAATCCGTTATCTTCTTCTTTAGCAATTTCTCTACCCATTCATTTAAATCCAGTTAAAGTTTTTA
CAATATTAACTCCATATTTTTCATGAGCGATTCTATCACCCAAATCACTTGTTACAAAACTTGAATATAG
AGCCGGATTTTTTGGAATGCTATTTAAGCGTTTTAGATTTGATAATTTTCAATCAATTAAAATTGGTCCT
GTTTGATTTCCATCTAATCTTACAAAATGACCATCATGTTTTATTGCCATTCCAAATCTGTCAGCATCTG
GGTCATTCATAATAATAATATCTGCATCATGTTTAATACCATATTCAAGCGGTATTTTTCATGCAGGATC
AAATTCTGGATTTGGATTTACAACATTTTTAAATGTTTCATCTTCAAATGCATGCTCTTCAACCTCAATA
ACGTTATATCCTGATTCACGTAATATTTTTGGGGTAAATTTAGTTCCTGTTCCATTAACTGCGCTAAAAA
TAATTTTTAAATCTTTTTTAGCTTCTTGCTCTTTTTTGTACGTCTCTGTTATAGTACTCTGGAAACAGAA
TCTACTATAACAAGGCAAAATGCCGTGTTTATCTCGTCAACTTGTTGGCGAGATTTTTTGAATTCGCTAG
CTAGGTCTTGAAAGGAGTGGGAATTGGCTCCGGTGCCCGTCAGTGGGCAGAGCGCACATCGCCCACAGTC
CCCGAGAAGTTGGGGGGAGGGGTCGGCAATTGATCCGGTGCCTAGAGAAGGTGGCGCGGGGTAAACTGGG
AAAGTGATGTCGTGTACTGGCTCCGCCTTTTTCCCGAGGGTGGGGGAGAACCGTATATAAGTGCAGTAGT
CGCCGTGAACGTTCTTTTTCGCAACGGGTTTGCCGCCAGAACACAGGACCGGTTCTAGAGCGCTGCCACC
ATGAAGCGACCTGCCGCCACAAAGAAGGCTGGACAGGCTAAGAAGAAGAAAGTGAGCAAGGGCGAGGCAG
TGATCAAGGAGTTCATGCGGTTCAAGGTGCACATGGAGGGCTCCATGAACGGCCACGAGTTCGAGATCGA
GGGCGAGGGCGAGGGCCGCCCCTACGAGGGCACCCAGACCGCCAAGCTGAAGGTGACCAAGGGTGGCCCC
CTGCCCTTCTCCTGGGACATCCTGTCCCCTCAGTTCATGTACGGCTCCAGGGCCTTCATCAAGCACCCCG
CCGACATCCCCGACTACTATAAGCAGTCCTTCCCCGAGGGCTTCAAGTGGGAGCGCGTGATGAACTTCGA
GGACGGCGGCGCCGTGACCGTGACCCAGGACACCTCCCTGGAGGACGGCACCCTGATCTACAAGGTGAAG
CTCCGCGGCACCAACTTCCCTCCTGACGGCCCCGTAATGCAGAAGAAGACAATGGGCTGGGAAGCGTCCA
CCGAGCGGTTGTACCCCGAGGACGGCGTGCTGAAGGGCGACATTAAGATGGCCCTGCGCCTGAAGGACGG
CGGCCGCTACCTGGCGGACTTCAAGACCACCTACAAGGCCAAGAAGCCCGTGCAGATGCCCGGCGCCTAC
AACGTCGACCGCAAGTTGGACATCACCTCCCACAACGAGGACTACACCGTGGTGGAACAGTACGAACGCT
CCGAGGGCCGCCACTCCACCGGCGGCATGGACGAGCTGTACAAGGGATCCGGCGCAACAAACTTCTCTCT
GCTGAAACAAGCCGGAGATGTCGAAGAGAATCCTGGACCGATGGCCAAGCCTTTGTCTCAAGAAGAATCC
ACCCTCATTGAAAGAGCAACGGCTACAATCAACAGCATCCCCATCTCTGAAGACTACAGCGTCGCCAGCG
CAGCTCTCTCTAGCGACGGCCGCATCTTCACTGGTGTCAATGTATATCATTTTACTGGGGGACCTTGTGC
AGAACTCGTGGTGCTGGGCACTGCTGCTGCTGCGGCAGCTGGCAACCTGACTTGTATCGTCGCGATCGGA
AATGAGAACAGGGGCATCTTGAGCCCCTGCGGACGGTGCCGACAGGTGCTTCTCGATCTGCATCCTGGGA
TCAAAGCCATAGTGAAGGACAGTGATGGACAGCCGACGGCAGTTGGGATTCGTGAATTGCTGCCCTCTGG
TTATGTGTGGGAGGGCTAAACGCGTTAAGTCGACAATCAACCTCTGGATTACAAAATTTGTGAAAGATTG
ACTGGTATTCTTAACTATGTTGCTCCTTTTACGCTATGTGGATACGCTGCTTTAATGCCTTTGTATCATG
CTATTGCTTCCCGTATGGCTTTCATTTTCTCCTCCTTGTATAAATCCTGGTTGCTGTCTCTTTATGAGGA
GTTGTGGCCCGTTGTCAGGCAACGTGGCGTGGTGTGCACTGTGTTTGCTGACGCAACCCCCACTGGTTGG
GGCATTGCCACCACCTGTCAGCTCCTTTCCGGGACTTTCGCTTTCCCCCTCCCTATTGCCACGGCGGAAC
TCATCGCCGCCTGCCTTGCCCGCTGCTGGACAGGGGCTCGGCTGTTGGGCACTGACAATTCCGTGGTGTT
GTCGGGGAAATCATCGTCCTTTCCTTGGCTGCTCGCCTGTGTTGCCACCTGGATTCTGCGCGGGACGTCC
TTCTGCTACGTCCCTTCGGCCCTCAATCCAGCGGACCTTCCTTCCCGCGGCCTGCTGCCGGCTCTGCGGC
CTCTTCCGCGTCTTCGCCTTCGCCCTCAGACGAGTCGGATCTCCCTTTGGGCCGCCTCCCCGCGTCGACT
TTAAGACCAATGACTTACAAGGCAGCTGTAGATCTTAGCCACTTTTTAAAAGAAAAGGGGGGACTGGAAG
GGCTAATTCACTCCCAACGAAGACAAGATCTGCTTTTTGCTTGTACTGGGTCTCTCTGGTTAGACCAGAT
CTGAGCCTGGGAGCTCTCTGGCTAACTAGGGAACCCACTGCTTAAGCCTCAATAAAGCTTGCCTTGAGTG
CTTCAAGTAGTGTGTGCCCGTCTGTTGTGTGACTCTGGTAACTAGAGATCCCTCAGACCCTTTTAGTCAG
TGTGGAAAATCTCTAGCAGGGCCCGTTTAAACCCGCTGATCAGCCTCGACTGTGCCTTCTAGTTGCCAGC
CATCTGTTGTTTGCCCCTCCCCCGTGCCTTCCTTGACCCTGGAAGGTGCCACTCCCACTGTCCTTTCCTA
ATAAAATGAGGAAATTGCATCGCATTGTCTGAGTAGGTGTCATTCTATTCTGGGGGGTGGGGTGGGGCAG
GACAGCAAGGGGGAGGATTGGGAAGACAATAGCAGGCATGCTGGGGATGCGGTGGGCTCTATGGCTTCTG
AGGCGGAAAGAACCAGCTGGGGCTCTAGGGGGTATCCCC
[124 nt withheld, positions 10890-11013]
C
[91 nt withheld, positions 11015-11105]
A
[49 nt withheld, positions 11107-11155]
CCTTTGACGTTGGAGTCCACGTTCTTT
[37 nt withheld, positions 11183-11219]
ACCCTATCTCGGTCTATTCTTTTG
Features (pLannotate 1.2.2; 34 found; start..end, strand, type, name):
     89..418     +  promoter       SV40 promoter: SV40 enhancer and early promoter
    466..513     +  promoter       EM7 promoter: synthetic bacterial promoter&nbsp
    532..906     +  CDS            BleoR: antibiotic-binding protein; Sh ble from Streptoalloteichus hindustanus; confers resistance to bleomycin, phleomycin, and Zeocin™
    916..1041    +  CDS            ble (fragment): BLE_KLEPN - Experimental evidence at protein level: Swiss-Prot protein existence level 1. Binding protein with a strong affinity to the bleomycin family of antibiotics. Binds to CL990; an antimitotic-antibiotic compound. From Klebsiella pneumoniae.
   1036..1157    +  polyA_signal   SV40 poly(A) signal: SV40 polyadenylation signal
   1228..1250    -  protein_bind   lac operator (fragment): The lac repressor binds to the lac operator to inhibit transcription in E. coli. This inhibition can be relieved by adding lactose or isopropyl-β-D-thiogalactopyranoside (IPTG). lac repressor encoded by lacI
   1254..1284    -  promoter       lac promoter: promoter for the E. coli lac operon
   1299..1320    -  protein_bind   CAP binding site: CAP binding activates transcription in the presence of cAMP. E. coli catabolite activator protein
   1333..1425    -  CDS            lacI (fragment): lac repressor; lacI; The lac repressor binds to the lac operator to inhibit transcription in E. coli. This inhibition can be relieved by adding lactose or isopropyl-β-D-thiogalactopyranoside (IPTG).
   1608..2196    -  rep_origin     ori: high-copy-number ColE1/pMB1/pBR322/pUC origin of replication
   2367..3227    -  CDS            AmpR: β-lactamase; bla; confers resistance to ampicillin, carbenicillin, and related antibiotics
   3228..3332    -  promoter       AmpR promoter: bla
   3391..3443    -  misc_feature   bom (fragment): basis of mobility region from pBR322
   3598..3977    +  enhancer       CMV enhancer: human cytomegalovirus immediate early enhancer
   3978..4177    +  promoter       CMV promoter: human cytomegalovirus (CMV) immediate early promoter
   4195..4375    +  LTR            5' LTR (truncated): truncated 5' long terminal repeat (LTR) from HIV-1
   4422..4547    +  misc_feature   HIV-1 Ψ: packaging signal of human immunodeficiency virus type 1
   4531..4894    +  CDS            HIV-1 gag (fragment): gag protein from human immunodeficiency virus 1; gag
   5040..5273    +  misc_feature   RRE: The Rev response element (RRE) of HIV-1 allows for Rev-dependent mRNA export from the nucleus to the cytoplasm.
   5650..5750    +  CDS            Rev (fragment): human immunodeficiency virus 1 (HIV-1) Rev protein; rev; enhances nuclear export of unspliced and incompletely spliced viral mRNAs
   5800..5917    +  misc_feature   cPPT/CTS: central polypurine tract and central termination sequence of HIV-1
   5968..6208    +  promoter       U6 promoter: RNA polymerase III promoter for human U6 snRNA
   6394..7053    -  CDS            deoC1: DEOC1_STAAN - Also known as dra. Experimental evidence at protein level: Swiss-Prot protein existence level 1. Catalyzes a reversible aldol reaction between acetaldehyde and D-glyceraldehyde 3-phosphate to generate 2-deoxy-D-ribose 5- phosphate. From Staphylococcus aureus (strain N315).
   8102..8173    +  misc_RNA       Sa gRNA scaffold (fragment): guide RNA scaffold for the Staphylococcus aureus CRISPR/Cas9 system
   8191..8209    +  CDS            small t antigen (fragment): SV40 (simian virus 40) small t antigen
   8235..8446    +  promoter       EF-1α core promoter: core promoter for human elongation factor EF-1α
   8522..9214    +  CDS            mScarlet-I: mScarlet-I is a basic (constitutively fluorescent) red fluorescent protein published in 2016, derived from synthetic construct. It is reported to be a rapidly-maturing monomer with moderate acid sensitivity.
   9281..9679    +  CDS            BSD: blasticidin S deaminase; Aspergillus terreus BSD; confers resistance to blasticidin
   9695..10283   +  misc_feature   WPRE: woodchuck hepatitis virus posttranscriptional regulatory element
  10334..10353   +  misc_feature   cPPT/CTS (fragment): central polypurine tract and central termination sequence of HIV-1
  10355..10588   +  LTR            3' LTR (ΔU3): self-inactivating 3' long terminal repeat (LTR) from HIV-1
  10620..10844   +  polyA_signal   bGH poly(A) signal: bovine growth hormone polyadenylation signal
  10848..10869   +  promoter       SV40 promoter (fragment): SV40 enhancer and early promoter
  10890..75      +  rep_origin     f1 ori (across the origin) (sequence partly withheld): f1 bacteriophage origin of replication; arrow indicates direction of (+) strand synthesis
