[The description below was written by a language model from this plasmid's Addgene catalogue record and pLannotate feature annotations shown in this document.]
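Description:
pW214-lenti-sasgRNA-Esp3I-2kb-filler-pEF1s-NLS-mScarlet-I-P2A-BlastR is an empty third-generation lentiviral backbone of about 11.2 kb, derived from lentiCRISPR v2. It is designed to co-express a Staphylococcus aureus Cas9 guide RNA together with a nuclear red fluorescent marker in mammalian cells. In bacteria it replicates from a high-copy ColE1/pUC-type origin and is selected with ampicillin (AmpR). It also carries an f1 origin and, outside the viral region, an SV40/EM7-driven BleoR cassette with an SV40 poly(A) signal. The viral genome is transcribed from a CMV enhancer/promoter fused to a truncated HIV-1 5' LTR, making it Tat-independent. It contains the Ψ packaging signal with a gag fragment, the RRE for Rev-dependent export, the cPPT/CTS, a WPRE, and a self-inactivating ΔU3 3' LTR followed by a bGH poly(A) signal.

The payload has two expression units. A human U6 (Pol III) promoter sits upstream of a roughly 2 kb filler, which is followed by the Sa gRNA scaffold. As the name indicates, the filler is excised with Esp3I so that a spacer sequence can be cloned between the promoter and scaffold. The annotated deoC1 hit inside this region appears to be part of the stuffer rather than an expressed gene. Downstream, the EF-1α core (short) promoter drives mScarlet-I, which the name describes as NLS-tagged. By name, a P2A self-cleaving peptide links it to blasticidin S deaminase, so a single transcript yields both a nuclear red reporter and blasticidin resistance. No Cas9 is annotated in the vector, so the SaCas9-type effector would have to be supplied separately. The plasmid is used to make lentivirus that delivers a guide while allowing transduced cells to be identified or tracked by nuclear fluorescence and selected with blasticidin.
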