Addgene plasmid #170812: pW214-lenti-sasgRNA-Esp3I-2kb-filler-pEF1s-NLS-mScarlet-I-P2A-BlastR
Purpose: (Empty Backbone) Lentiviral vector to co-express an sasgRNA with NLS-mScarlet-I
Depositing lab: Kenneth Yamada. Depositing organization: National Institute of Dental and Craniofacial Research (NIDCR). Publication: Budding epithelial morphogenesis driven by cell-matrix versus cell-cell adhesion. Wang S, Matsumoto K, Lish SR, Cartagena-Rivera AX, Yamada KM. Cell. 2021 Jul 8;184(14):3702-3716.e30. doi: 10.1016/j.cell.2021.05.015. Epub 2021 Jun 15. PubMed 34133940.
Backbone
  Vector backbone: lentiCRISPR v2 (Addgene #52961)
  Vector type: Mammalian Expression, Lentiviral
Growth in bacteria
  Bacterial resistance: Ampicillin, 100 μg/mL
  Growth temperature: 30°C
  Growth strain: NEB Stable
  Copy number: High Copy
Gene/Insert
  Gene/Insert name: None
  Mutation: NA
Terms and licenses: Academic/Nonprofit Terms; Industry Terms: Not Available to Industry
Depositor comments: 3rd generation lentiviral backbone. Please visit https://www.biorxiv.org/content/10.1101/2020.06.24.165795v2.full for bioRxiv preprint.
How to cite: pW214-lenti-sasgRNA-Esp3I-2kb-filler-pEF1s-NLS-mScarlet-I-P2A-BlastR was a gift from Kenneth Yamada (Addgene plasmid # 170812 ; http://n2t.net/addgene:170812 ; RRID:Addgene_170812)
